Addgene plasmid #66876: pBNJ26.3
Purpose: For CFP tagging via transposon insertion.
Depositing lab: Thomas Hughes. Depositing organization: Montana State University. Publication: A faster way to make GFP-based biosensors: two new transposons for creating multicolored libraries of fluorescent fusion proteins. Sheridan DL, Hughes TE. BMC Biotechnol. 2004 Aug 18;4:17. 10.1186/1472-6750-4-17 PubMed 15317651.
Backbone
  Vector backbone: pBlunt-topo
  Backbone manufacturer: invitrogen
  Backbone size w/o insert (bp): 3000
  Vector type: source for a Tn7 transposon
Growth in bacteria
  Bacterial resistance: Kanamycin, 50 μg/mL
  Growth temperature: 37°C
  Growth strain: DH5alpha
  Copy number: High Copy
Gene/Insert
  Gene/Insert name: eCFP in a transposon
  Insert size (bp): 2000
  Tag / fusion protein: eCFP
  Cloning method: TOPO Cloning
  Sequencing primers: 5′ M13 forward; 3′ M13 reverse
Terms and licenses: Academic/Nonprofit Terms; Industry Terms: Not Available to Industry
How to cite: pBNJ26.3 was a gift from Thomas Hughes (Addgene plasmid # 66876 ; http://n2t.net/addgene:66876 ; RRID:Addgene_66876)
