[The description below was written by a language model from this plasmid's Addgene catalogue record and pLannotate feature annotations shown in this document.]
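Description:
pBNJ26.3 is a high-copy bacterial donor plasmid that serves as the source of a transposon used to insert an enhanced cyan fluorescent protein (eCFP) coding sequence at random positions in a target gene. This generates libraries of fluorescent fusion proteins, for example as candidate biosensors. It is built on the Invitrogen pBlunt-TOPO backbone, with an insert of about 2 kb introduced by TOPO cloning, and the full sequence record is 5,429 nt. The plasmid replicates from a ColE1/pUC-type origin and is selected with kanamycin. The backbone carries its own NeoR/KanR gene and a BleoR (Zeocin resistance) gene. It also retains the usual TOPO cloning-site elements: the lac promoter and operator, a lacZα–ccdB fusion interrupted by the insert, and flanking SP6 and T7 promoters, with M13 primer sites listed for sequencing.

The annotated payload lies between two inverted 19-bp hyperactive Tn5 mosaic ends, the sequences recognised by Tn5 transposase. Between them are a mammalian codon-optimised ECFP open reading frame (annotated as a fragment) and a second kanamycin/neomycin resistance gene (neo) with neighbouring Tn5-derived sequence remnants. This marker allows recovery of target plasmids that have received the element. The catalogue entry calls the vector a source for a Tn7 transposon, but the feature table shows Tn5 mosaic ends and no Tn7 elements, and the record does not resolve this discrepancy. It also does not state how the internal resistance cassette is subsequently removed or bypassed to yield an in-frame CFP fusion, and no transposase gene is intact on the plasmid, so the enzyme must be supplied separately.
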