Features (pLannotate 1.2.2; 20 found; start..end, strand, type, name):
      2..94      +  CDS            lacI (fragment): lac repressor; lacI; The lac repressor binds to the lac operator to inhibit transcription in E. coli. This inhibition can be relieved by adding lactose or isopropyl-β-D-thiogalactopyranoside (IPTG).
    107..128     +  protein_bind   CAP binding site: CAP binding activates transcription in the presence of cAMP. E. coli catabolite activator protein
    143..173     +  promoter       lac promoter: promoter for the E. coli lac operon
    181..197     +  protein_bind   lac operator: The lac repressor binds to the lac operator to inhibit transcription in E. coli. This inhibition can be relieved by adding lactose or isopropyl-β-D-thiogalactopyranoside (IPTG). lac repressor encoded by lacI
    239..257     +  promoter       SP6 promoter: promoter for bacteriophage SP6 RNA polymerase
    337..355     +  misc_feature   Tn5 ME: hyperactive mosaic end for Tn5 transposase recognition (Reznikoff et al., 2004)
    363..428     -  CDS            ble (fragment): BLE_KLEPN - Experimental evidence at protein level: Swiss-Prot protein existence level 1. Binding protein with a strong affinity to the bleomycin family of antibiotics. Binds to CL990; an antimitotic-antibiotic compound. From Klebsiella pneumoniae.
    452..1243    -  CDS            neo: KKA2_KLEPN - Also known as kan, nptII. Experimental evidence at protein level: Swiss-Prot protein existence level 1. Resistance to kanamycin, neomycin, paromomycin, ribostamycin, butirosin and gentamicin B. From Klebsiella pneumoniae.
   1275..1418    -  CDS            tnpA (fragment): TN5P_ECOLX - Also known as tnp. Experimental evidence at protein level: Swiss-Prot protein existence level 1. Mediates transposition of transposon Tn5 by a 'cut and paste' mechanism. First, the monomeric transposase binds the 19 bp inverted DNA repeats flanking the transposon. Then, dimerization of the DNA- bound transposase creates a synaptic DNA complex. After nicking of the first DNA strand, excision of the transposon proceeds through a series of intermediates. The transposase then mediates the insertion of the transposon at a new site by strand transfer. The activity of the wild- type tran
   1508..2219    -  CDS            ECFP (fragment): enhanced CFP mammalian codon-optimized
   2228..2246    -  misc_feature   Tn5 ME: hyperactive mosaic end for Tn5 transposase recognition (Reznikoff et al., 2004)
   2317..2335    -  promoter       T7 promoter: promoter for bacteriophage T7 RNA polymerase
   2338..2485    +  CDS            lacZα (fragment): LacZα fragment of β-galactosidase; lacZ fragment
   2495..2798    +  CDS            ccdB (fragment): CcdB, a bacterial toxin that poisons DNA gyrase; ccdB; Plasmids containing the ccdB gene cannot be propagated in standard E. coli strains.
   2846..3115    +  CDS            tnpA (fragment): TN5P_ECOLX - Also known as tnp. Experimental evidence at protein level: Swiss-Prot protein existence level 1. Mediates transposition of transposon Tn5 by a 'cut and paste' mechanism. First, the monomeric transposase binds the 19 bp inverted DNA repeats flanking the transposon. Then, dimerization of the DNA- bound transposase creates a synaptic DNA complex. After nicking of the first DNA strand, excision of the transposon proceeds through a series of intermediates. The transposase then mediates the insertion of the transposon at a new site by strand transfer. The activity of the wild- type tran
   3147..3941    +  CDS            NeoR/KanR: aminoglycoside phosphotransferase from Tn5; aph(3')-II (or nptII); confers resistance to neomycin, kanamycin, and G418 (Geneticin®)
   3962..4013    -  misc_feature   bom (fragment): basis of mobility region from pBR322
   4040..4128    +  promoter       AmpR promoter (fragment): bla
   4148..4522    +  CDS            BleoR: antibiotic-binding protein; Sh ble from Streptoalloteichus hindustanus; confers resistance to bleomycin, phleomycin, and Zeocin™
   4660..5248    +  rep_origin     ori: high-copy-number ColE1/pMB1/pBR322/pUC origin of replication
>Addgene plasmid #66876 | pBNJ26.3 | depositor full sequence | sequence record 114742 | pBNJ26.3 sequence 5429 bps
AGCGCCCAATACGCAAACCGCCTCTCCCCGCGCGTTGGCCGATTCATTAATGCAGCTGGCACGACAGGTT
TCCCGACTGGAAAGCGGGCAGTGAGCGCAACGCAATTAATGTGAGTTAGCTCACTCATTAGGCACCCCAG
GCTTTACACTTTATGCTTCCGGCTCGTATGTTGTGTGGAATTGTGAGCGGATAACAATTTCACACAGGAA
ACAGCTATGACCATGATTACGCCAAGCTATTTAGGTGACACTATAGAATACTCAAGCTATGCATCAAGCT
TGGTACCGAGCTCGGATCCACTAGTAACGGCCGCCAGTGTGCTGGAATTCGCCCTTCTGTCTCTTATACA
CATCTGCCCGGGCTCATAGAAGGCGGCGGTGGAATCGAAATCTCGTGATGGCAGGTTGGGCGTCGCTTGG
TCGGTCATTTCGAACCCCAGAGTCCCGCTCAGAAGAACTCGTCAAGAAGGCGATAGAAGGCGATGCGCTG
CGAATCGGGAGCGGCGATACCGTAAAGCACGAGGAAGCGGTCAGCCCATTCGCCGCCAAGCTCTTCAGCA
ATATCACGGGTAGCCAACGCTATGTCCTGATAGCGGTCCGCCACACCCAGCCGGCCACAGTCGATGAATC
CAGAAAAGCGGCCATTTTCCACCATGATATTCGGCAAGCAGGCATCGCCATGTGTCACGACGAGATCCTC
GCCGTCGGGCATGCGCGCCTTGAGCCTGGCGAACAGTTCGGCTGGCGCGAGCCCCTGATGCTCTTCGTCC
AGATCATCCTGATCGACAAGACCGGCTTCCATCCGAGTACGTGCTCGCTCGATGCGATGTTTCGCTTGGT
GGTCGAATGGGCAGGTAGCCGGATCAAGCGTATGCAGCCGCCGCATTGCATCAGCCATGATGGATACTTT
CTCGGCAGGAGCAAGGTGAGATGACAGGAGATCCTGCCCCGGCACTTCGCCCAATAGCAGCCAGTCCCTT
CCCGCTTCAGTGACAACGTCGAGCACAGCTGCGCAAGGAACGCCCGTCGTGGCCAGCCACGATAGCCGCG
CTGCCTCGTCCTGCAGTTCATTCAGGGCACCGGACAGGTCGGTCTTGACAAAAAGAACCGGGCGCCCCTG
CGCTGACAGCCGGAACACGGCGGCATCAGAGCAGCCGATTGTCTGTTGTGCCCAGTCATAGCCGAATAGC
CTCTCCACCCAAGCGGCCGGAGAACCTGCGTGCAATCCATCTTGTTCAATCATGCGAAACGATCCTCATC
CTGTCTCTTGATCAGATCTTGATCCCCTGCGCCATCAGATCCTTGGCGGCAAGAAAGCCATCCAGTTTAC
TTTGCAGGGCTTCCCAACCTTACCAGAGGGCGCCCCAGCTGGCAATTCCGGTTCGCTTGCTGTCCATAAA
ACCGCCCAGTCTAGCTAAAGGGCGAATTCTGCAGATATCCATCACACTGGCGGCCGCCACTGTGCTGGAT
ATCTGCAGAATTCGGCTTTAGGCCCGGGCGCGCCGCCCTTGTACAGCTCGTCCATGCCGAGAGTGATCCC
GGCGGCGGTCACGAACTCCAGCAGGACCATGTGATCGCGCTTCTCGTTGGGGTCTTTGCTCAGGGCGGAC
TGGGTGCTCAGGTAGTGGTTGTCGGGCAGCAGCACGGGGCCGTCGCCGATGGGGGTGTTCTGCTGGTAGT
GGTCGGCGAGCTGCACGCTGCCGTCCTCGATGTTGTGGCGGATCTTGAAGTGGGCCTTGATGCCGTTCTT
CTGCTTGTCGGCGGTGATATAGACGTTGTGGCTGATGTAGTTGTACTCCAGCTTGTGCCCCAGGATGTTG
CCGTCCTCCTTGAAGTCGATGCCCTTCAGCTCGATGCGGTTCACCAGGGTGTCGCCCTCGAACTTCACCT
CGGCGCGGGTCTTGTAGTTGCCGTCGTCCTTGAAGAAGATGGTGCGCTCCTGGACGTAGCCTTCGGGCAT
GGCGGACTTGAAGAAGTCGTGCTGCTTCATGTGGTCGGGGTAGCGGCTGAAGCACTGCACGCCCCAGGTC
AGGGTGGTCACGAGGGTGGGCCAGGGCACGGGCAGCTTGCCGGTGGTGCAGATGAACTTCAGGGTCAGCT
TGCCGTAGGTGGCATCGCCCTCGCCCTCGCCGGACACGCTGAACTTGTGGCCGTTTACGTCGCCGTCCAG
CTCGACCAGGATGGGCACCACCCCGGTGAACAGCTCCTCGCCCTTGCTCGGCGCGCCAGATGTGTATAAG
AGACAGAAGGGCGAATTCTGCAGATATCCATCACACTGGCGGCCGCTCGAGCATGCATCTAGAGGGCCCA
ATTCGCCCTATAGTGAGTCGTATTACAATTCACTGGCCGTCGTTTTACAACGTCGTGACTGGGAAAACCC
TGGCGTTACCCAACTTAATCGCCTTGCAGCACATCCCCCTTTCGCCAGCTGGCGTAATAGCGAAGAGGCC
CGCACCGATCGCCCTTCCCAACAGTTGCGCAGCCTATACGTACGGCAGTTTAAGGTTTACACCTATAAAA
GAGAGAGCCGTTATCGTCTGTTTGTGGATGTACAGAGTGATATTATTGACACGCCGGGGCGACGGATGGT
GATCCCCCTGGCCAGTGCACGTCTGCTGTCAGATAAAGTCTCCCGTGAACTTTACCCGGTGGTGCATATC
GGGGATGAAAGCTGGCGCATGATGACCACCGATATGGCCAGTGTGCCGGTCTCCGTTATCGGGGAAGAAG
TGGCTGATCTCAGCCACCGCGAAAATGACATCAAAAACGCCATTAACCTGATGTTCTGGGGAATATAAAT
GTCAGGCATGAGATTATCAAAAAGGATCTTCACCTAGATCCTTTTCACGTAGAAAGCCAGTCCGCAGAAA
CGGTGCTGACCCCGGATGAATGTCAGCTACTGGGCTATCTGGACAAGGGAAAACGCAAGCGCAAAGAGAA
AGCAGGTAGCTTGCAGTGGGCTTACATGGCGATAGCTAGACTGGGCGGTTTTATGGACAGCAAGCGAACC
GGAATTGCCAGCTGGGGCGCCCTCTGGTAAGGTTGGGAAGCCCTGCAAAGTAAACTGGATGGCTTTCTCG
CCGCCAAGGATCTGATGGCGCAGGGGATCAAGCTCTGATCAAGAGACAGGATGAGGATCGTTTCGCATGA
TTGAACAAGATGGATTGCACGCAGGTTCTCCGGCCGCTTGGGTGGAGAGGCTATTCGGCTATGACTGGGC
ACAACAGACAATCGGCTGCTCTGATGCCGCCGTGTTCCGGCTGTCAGCGCAGGGGCGCCCGGTTCTTTTT
GTCAAGACCGACCTGTCCGGTGCCCTGAATGAACTGCAAGACGAGGCAGCGCGGCTATCGTGGCTGGCCA
CGACGGGCGTTCCTTGCGCAGCTGTGCTCGACGTTGTCACTGAAGCGGGAAGGGACTGGCTGCTATTGGG
CGAAGTGCCGGGGCAGGATCTCCTGTCATCTCACCTTGCTCCTGCCGAGAAAGTATCCATCATGGCTGAT
GCAATGCGGCGGCTGCATACGCTTGATCCGGCTACCTGCCCATTCGACCACCAAGCGAAACATCGCATCG
AGCGAGCACGTACTCGGATGGAAGCCGGTCTTGTCGATCAGGATGATCTGGACGAAGAGCATCAGGGGCT
CGCGCCAGCCGAACTGTTCGCCAGGCTCAAGGCGAGCATGCCCGACGGCGAGGATCTCGTCGTGACCCAT
GGCGATGCCTGCTTGCCGAATATCATGGTGGAAAATGGCCGCTTTTCTGGATTCATCGACTGTGGCCGGC
TGGGTGTGGCGGACCGCTATCAGGACATAGCGTTGGCTACCCGTGATATTGCTGAAGAGCTTGGCGGCGA
ATGGGCTGACCGCTTCCTCGTGCTTTACGGTATCGCCGCTCCCGATTCGCAGCGCATCGCCTTCTATCGC
CTTCTTGACGAGTTCTTCTGAATTATTAACGCTTACAATTTCCTGATGCGGTATTTTCTCCTTACGCATC
TGTGCGGTATTTCACACCGCATACAGGTGGCACTTTTCGGGGAAATGTGCGCGGAACCCCTATTTGTTTA
TTTTTCTAAATACATTCAAATATGTATCCGCTCATGAGACAATAACCCTGATAAATGCTTCAATAATAGC
ACGTGAGGAGGGCCACCATGGCCAAGTTGACCAGTGCCGTTCCGGTGCTCACCGCGCGCGACGTCGCCGG
AGCGGTCGAGTTCTGGACCGACCGGCTCGGGTTCTCCCGGGACTTCGTGGAGGACGACTTCGCCGGTGTG
GTCCGGGACGACGTGACCCTGTTCATCAGCGCGGTCCAGGACCAGGTGGTGCCGGACAACACCCTGGCCT
GGGTGTGGGTGCGCGGCCTGGACGAGCTGTACGCCGAGTGGTCGGAGGTCGTGTCCACGAACTTCCGGGA
CGCCTCCGGGCCGGCCATGACCGAGATCGGCGAGCAGCCGTGGGGGCGGGAGTTCGCCCTGCGCGACCCG
GCCGGCAACTGCGTGCACTTCGTGGCCGAGGAGCAGGACTGACACGTGCTAAAACTTCATTTTTAATTTA
AAAGGATCTAGGTGAAGATCCTTTTTGATAATCTCATGACCAAAATCCCTTAACGTGAGTTTTCGTTCCA
CTGAGCGTCAGACCCCGTAGAAAAGATCAAAGGATCTTCTTGAGATCCTTTTTTTCTGCGCGTAATCTGC
TGCTTGCAAACAAAAAAACCACCGCTACCAGCGGTGGTTTGTTTGCCGGATCAAGAGCTACCAACTCTTT
TTCCGAAGGTAACTGGCTTCAGCAGAGCGCAGATACCAAATACTGTCCTTCTAGTGTAGCCGTAGTTAGG
CCACCACTTCAAGAACTCTGTAGCACCGCCTACATACCTCGCTCTGCTAATCCTGTTACCAGTGGCTGCT
GCCAGTGGCGATAAGTCGTGTCTTACCGGGTTGGACTCAAGACGATAGTTACCGGATAAGGCGCAGCGGT
CGGGCTGAACGGGGGGTTCGTGCACACAGCCCAGCTTGGAGCGAACGACCTACACCGAACTGAGATACCT
ACAGCGTGAGCTATGAGAAAGCGCCACGCTTCCCGAAGGGAGAAAGGCGGACAGGTATCCGGTAAGCGGC
AGGGTCGGAACAGGAGAGCGCACGAGGGAGCTTCCAGGGGGAAACGCCTGGTATCTTTATAGTCCTGTCG
GGTTTCGCCACCTCTGACTTGAGCGTCGATTTTTGTGATGCTCGTCAGGGGGGCGGAGCCTATGGAAAAA
CGCCAGCAACGCGGCCTTTTTACGGTTCCTGGGCTTTTGCTGGCCTTTTGCTCACATGTTCTTTCCTGCG
TTATCCCCTGATTCTGTGGATAACCGTATTACCGCCTTTGAGTGAGCTGATACCGCTCGCCGCAGCCGAA
CGACCGAGCGCAGCGAGTCAGTGAGCGAGGAAGCGGAAG
