>Addgene plasmid #66876 | pBNJ26.3 | addgene partial sequence | sequence record 117578 | M13pUC-Fwd 5'-CCCAGTCACGACGTTGTAAAACG-3'
ACTCACTATAGGGCGAATTGGGCCCTCTAGATGCATGCTCGAGCGGCCGCCAGTGTGATGGATATCTGCA
GAATTCGCCCTTCTGTCTCTTATACACATCTGGCGCGCCGAGCAAGGGCGAGGAGCTGTTCACCGGGGTG
GTGCCCATCCTGGTCGAGCTGGACGGCGACGTAAACGGCCACAAGTTCAGCGTGTCCGGCGAGGGCGAGG
GCGATGCCACCTACGGCAAGCTGACCCTGAAGTTCATCTGCACCACCGGCAAGCTGCCCGTGCCCTGGCC
CACCCTCGTGACCACCCTGACCTGGGGCGTGCAGTGCTTCAGCCGCTACCCCGACCACATGAAGCAGCAC
GACTTCTTCAAGTCCGCCATGCCCGAAGGCTACGTCCAGGAGCGCACCATCTTCTTCAAGGACGACGGCA
ACTACAAGACCCGCGCCGAGGTGAAGTTCGAGGGCGACACCCTGGTGAACCGCATCGAGCTGAAGGGCAT
CGACTTCAAGGAGGACGGCAACATCCTGGGGCACAAGCTGGAGTACAACTACATCAGCCACAACGTCTAT
ATCACCGCCGACAAGCAGAAGAACGGCATCAAGGCCCACTTCAAGATCCGCCACAACATCGAGGACGGCA
GCGTGCAGCTCGCCGACCACTACCAGCAGAACACCCCCATCGGCGACGGCCCCGTGCTGCTGCCCGACAA
CCACTACCTGAGCACCCAGTCCGCCCTGAGCAAAGACCCCAACGAGAAGCGCGATCACATGGTCCTGCTG
GAGTTCGTGA
