>Addgene plasmid #66876 | pBNJ26.3 | addgene partial sequence | sequence record 117579 | EGFP-N 5'-CGTCGCCGTCCAGCTCGACCAG-3'
CTCCTCGCCCTTGCTCGGCGCGCCAGATGTGTATAAGAGACAGAAGGGCGAATTCTGCAGATATCCATCA
CACTGGCGGCCGCTCGAGCATGCATCTAGAGGGCCCAATTCGCCCTATAGTGAGTCGTATTACAATTCAC
TGGCCGTCGTTTTACAACGTCGTGACTGGGAAAACCCTGGCGTTACCCAACTTAATCGCCTTGCAGCACA
TCCCCCTTTCGCCAGCTGGCGTAATAGCGAAGAGGCCCGCACCGATCGCCCTTCCCAACAGTTGCGCAGC
CTATACGTACGGCAGTTTAAGGTTTACACCTATAAAAGAGAGAGCCGTTATCGTCTGTTTGTGGATGTAC
AGAGTGATATTATTGACACGCCGGGGCGACGGATGGTGATCCCCCTGGCCAGTGCACGTCTGCTGTCAGA
TAAAGTCTCCCGTGAACTTTACCCGGTGGTGCATATCGGGGATGAAAGCTGGCGCATGATGACCACCGAT
ATGGCCAGTGTGCCGGTCTCCGTTATCGGGGAAGAAGTGGCTGATCTCAGCCACCGCGAAAATGACATCA
AAAACGCCATTAACCTGATGTTCTGGGGAATATAAATGTCAGGCATGAGATTATCAAAAAGGATCTTCAC
CTAGATCCTTTTCACGTAGAAAGCCAGTCCGCAGAAACGGTGCTGACCCCGGATGAATGTCAGCTACTGG
GCTATCTGGACAAGGGAAAACGCAAGCGCAAAGAGAAAGCAGGTAGCTTGCAGTGGGCTTACATGGCGAT
